Addgene plasmid #217591: DVC_p15A_GH
Purpose: (Empty Backbone) Destination vector with chloramphenicol resistance and p15A origin of replication. Carries G-H CIDAR MoClo overhangs for level 1 construct cloning.
Depositing lab: Wei Huang. Depositing organization: University of Oxford. Publication: Construction and Characterization of MoClo-Compatible Vectors for Modular Protein Expression in E. coli. Nielsen JR, Lewis MJ, Huang WE. ACS Synth Biol. 2025 Jan 12. doi: 10.1021/acssynbio.4c00564. PubMed 39801078.
Backbone
  Vector backbone: DVC
  Vector type: Synthetic Biology
Growth in bacteria
  Bacterial resistance: Chloramphenicol, 25 μg/mL
  Growth temperature: 37°C
  Growth strain: DH5alpha
  Copy number: Low Copy
Gene/Insert
  Gene/Insert name: None
  Mutation: None
Terms and licenses: Academic/Nonprofit Terms; Industry Terms: Not Available to Industry
How to cite: DVC_p15A_GH was a gift from Wei Huang (Addgene plasmid # 217591 ; http://n2t.net/addgene:217591 ; RRID:Addgene_217591)
