[The description below was written by a language model from this plasmid's Addgene catalogue record and pLannotate feature annotations shown in this document.]
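Description:
DVC_p15A_GH is an empty destination vector for the CIDAR MoClo modular cloning system, built on the DVC backbone and intended for assembling level 1 constructs in E. coli. At about 2.5 kb it is a compact synthetic biology plasmid that replicates from the p15A origin, which the catalogue entry lists as low copy. p15A is compatible with ColE1-type origins, so the vector can coexist with a second plasmid in the same cell. Selection is by chloramphenicol: a chloramphenicol acetyltransferase gene (CmR) driven by its native cat promoter and followed by the lambda t0 terminator. A short annotated match to the RSF origin next to p15A is only a fragment, probably reflecting sequence similarity rather than a second functional replicon.

The record lists no insert. In the cloning position sits a lacZα dropout cassette, consisting of a CAP binding site, lac promoter, lac operator, the pUC-type multiple cloning site and a lacZα fragment, with small flanking lacI and bom remnants carried over from the source sequence. In MoClo destination vectors, such a cassette is normally excised by a Type IIS restriction enzyme during Golden Gate assembly and replaced by the incoming parts, which allows blue/white screening for correct clones. Here the exposed overhangs are the G and H fusion sites of the CIDAR scheme, which fix the position of the resulting transcription unit in later multi-unit assemblies. The Type IIS sites and overhangs themselves are not annotated in the feature table. The cloning region carries a BioBrick prefix and is insulated by a bacterial terminator on one side and the rrnB T1 and T7Te terminators on the other, limiting read-through between the insert and the backbone. The vector belongs to a set of MoClo-compatible plasmids for modular protein expression in E. coli.
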