Features (pLannotate 1.2.2; 16 found; start..end, strand, type, name):
    383..485     -  promoter       cat promoter: promoter of the E. coli cat gene encoding chloramphenicol acetyltransferase
    558..601     -  terminator     bacterial terminator: putative bacterial transcription terminator
    604..625     +  misc_feature   BioBrick prefix: BioBrick prefix for parts that do not start with "ATG"
    654..712     +  misc_feature   bom (fragment): basis of mobility region from pBR322
    718..875     -  CDS            lacZα (fragment): LacZα fragment of β-galactosidase; lacZ fragment
    872..928     +  misc_feature   MCS: pUC18/19 multiple cloning site
    965..981     -  protein_bind   lac operator: The lac repressor binds to the lac operator to inhibit transcription in E. coli. This inhibition can be relieved by adding lactose or isopropyl-β-D-thiogalactopyranoside (IPTG). lac repressor encoded by lacI
    989..1019    -  promoter       lac promoter: promoter for the E. coli lac operon
   1034..1055    -  protein_bind   CAP binding site: CAP binding activates transcription in the presence of cAMP. E. coli catabolite activator protein
   1068..1136    -  CDS            lacI (fragment): lac repressor; lacI; The lac repressor binds to the lac operator to inhibit transcription in E. coli. This inhibition can be relieved by adding lactose or isopropyl-β-D-thiogalactopyranoside (IPTG).
   1188..1259    +  terminator     rrnB T1 terminator: transcription terminator T1 from the E. coli rrnB gene
   1275..1302    +  terminator     T7Te terminator: phage T7 early transcription terminator
   1336..1391    -  rep_origin     RSF ori (fragment): Plasmids containing the RSF 1030 origin of replication can be propagated in E. coli cells that contain additional plasmids with compatible origins.
   1479..2024    -  rep_origin     p15A ori: Plasmids containing the medium-copy-number p15A origin of replication can be propagated in E. coli cells that contain a second plasmid with the ColE1 origin.
   2138..2232    -  terminator     lambda t0 terminator: transcription terminator from phage lambda
   2265..382     -  CDS            CmR (across the origin): chloramphenicol acetyltransferase; cat; confers resistance to chloramphenicol
>Addgene plasmid #217591 | DVC_p15A_GH | addgene full sequence | sequence record 442566 | Addgene NGS Result
CGTAACACGCCACATCTTGCGAATATATGTGTAGAAACTGCCGGAAATCGTCGTGGTATTCACTCCAGAG
CGATGAAAACGTTTCAGTTTGCTCATGGAAAACGGTGTAACAAGGGTGAACACTATCCCATATCACCAGC
TCACCGTCTTTCATTGCCATACGTAATTCCGGATGAGCATTCATCAGGCGGGCAAGAATGTGAATAAAGG
CCGGATAAAACTTGTGCTTATTTTTCTTTACGGTCTTTAAAAAGGCCGTAATATCCAGCTGAACGGTCTG
GTTATAGGTACATTGAGCAACTGACTGAAATGCCTCAAAATGTTCTTTACGATGCCATTGGGATATATCA
ACGGTGGTATATCCAGTGATTTTTTTCTCCATTTTAGCTTCCTTAGCTCCTGAAAATCTCGACAACTCAA
AAAATACGCCCGGTAGTGATCTTATTTCATTATGGTGAAAGTTGGAACCTCTTACGTGCCGATCATGCCA
CCTGACGTCTAAGAAACCATTATTATCATGACATTAACCTATAAAAATAGGCGTATCACGAGGCAGAATT
TCAGATAAAAAAAATCCTTAGCTTTCGCTAAGGATGATTTCTGGAATTCGCGGCCGCTTCTAGAGACTAG
TGTGGAAGACATTGCCAGAGACCTGCACCATATGCGGTGTGAAATACCGCACAGATGCGTAAGGAGAAAA
TACCGCATCAGGCGCCATTCGCCATTCAGGCTGCGCAACTGTTGGGAAGGGCGATCGGTGCGGGCCTCTT
CGCTATTACGCCAGCTGGCGAAAGGGGGATGTGCTGCAAGGCGATTAAGTTGGGTAACGCCAGGGTTTTC
CCAGTCACGACGTTGTAAAACGACGGCCAGTGAATTCGAGCTCGGTACCCGGGGATCCTCTAGAGTCGAC
CTGCAGGCATGCAAGCTTGGCGTAATCATGGTCATAGCTGTTTCCTGTGTGAAATTGTTATCCGCTCACA
ATTCCACACAACATACGAGCCGGAAGCATAAAGTGTAAAGCCTGGGGTGCCTAATGAGTGAGCTAACTCA
CATTAATTGCGTTGCGCTCACTGCCCGCTTTCCAGTCGGGAAACCTGTCGTGCCAGCTGCATTAATGAAT
CGGCCAACGCGCGGGGGTCTCTACTAATGTCTTCTGGATCGGTTGTCGAGTAAGGATCTCCAGGCATCAA
ATAAAACGAAAGGCTCAGTCGAAAGACTGGGCCTTTCGTTTTATCTGTTGTTTGTCGGTGAACGCTCTCT
ACTAGAGTCACACTGGCTCACCTTCGGGTGGGCCTTTCTGCGTTTATAGGATCCTAACTCGAGCCTAGGG
ATATATTCCGCTTCCTCGCTCACTGACTCGCTACGCTCGGTCGTTCGACTGCGGCGAGCGGAAATGGCTT
ACGAACGGGGCGGAGATTTCCTGGAAGATGCCAGGAAGATACTTAACAGGGAAGTGAGAGGGCCGCGGCA
AAGCCGTTTTTCCATAGGCTCCGCCCCCCTGACAAGCATCACGAAATCTGACGCTCAAATCAGTGGTGGC
GAAACCCGACAGGACTATAAAGATACCAGGCGTTTCCCCCTGGCGGCTCCCTCGTGCGCTCTCCTGTTCC
TGCCTTTCGGTTTACCGGTGTCATTCCGCTGTTATGGCCGCGTTTGTCTCATTCCACGCCTGACACTCAG
TTCCGGGTAGGCAGTTCGCTCCAAGCTGGACTGTATGCACGAACCCCCCGTTCAGTCCGACCGCTGCGCC
TTATCCGGTAACTATCGTCTTGAGTCCAACCCGGAAAGACATGCAAAAGCACCACTGGCAGCAGCCACTG
GTAATTGATTTAGAGGAGTTAGTCTTGAAGTCATGCGCCGGTTAAGGCTAAACTGAAAGGACAAGTTTTG
GTGACTGCGCTCCTCCAAGCCAGTTACCTCGGTTCAAAGAGTTGGTAGCTCAGAGAACCTTCGAAAAACC
GCCCTGCAAGGCGGTTTTTTCGTTTTCAGAGCAAGAGATTACGCGCAGACCAAAACGATCTCAAGAAGAT
CATCTTATTAATCAGATAAAATATTTCTAGATTTCAGTGCAATTTATCTCTTCAAATGTAGCACCTGAAG
TCAGCCCCATACGATATAAGTTGTTACTAGTGCTTGGATTCTCACCAATAAAAAACGCCCGGCGGCAACC
GAGCGTTCTGAACAAATCCAGATGGAGTTCTGAGGTCATTACTGGATCTATCAACAGGAGTCCAAGCGAG
CTCTCGAACCCCAGAGTCCCGCGATTACGCCCCGCCCTGCCACTCATCGCAGTACTGTTGTAATTCATTA
AGCATTCTGCCGACATGGAAGCCATCACAAACGGCATGATGAACCTGAATCGCCAGCGGCATCAGCACCT
TGTCGCCTTGCGTATAATATTTGCCCATGGTGAAAACGGGGGCGAAGAAGTTGTCCATATTGGCCACGTT
TAAATCAAAACTGGTGAAACTCACCCAGGGATTGGCTGATACGAAAAACATATTCTCAATAAACCCTTTA
GGGAAATAGGCCAGGTTTTCAC
